Addgene plasmid #146295: pCIneo-lambdaN-HA-HsTNRC6A-delAGOhook_F
Purpose: Mammalian Expression of HsTNRC6A-delAGOhook
Depositing lab: Elisa Izaurralde. Depositing organization: Max Planck Institute for Developmental Biology. Publication: The C-terminal domains of human TNRC6A, TNRC6B, and TNRC6C silence bound transcripts independently of Argonaute proteins. Lazzaretti D, Tournier I, Izaurralde E. RNA. 2009 Jun . 15(6):1059-66. 10.1261/rna.1606309 PubMed 19383768.
Backbone
  Vector backbone: pCI-neo
  Vector type: Mammalian Expression
Growth in bacteria
  Bacterial resistance: Ampicillin, 100 μg/mL
  Growth temperature: 37°C
  Growth strain: DH5alpha
  Copy number: High Copy
Gene/Insert
  Gene/Insert name: HsTNRC6A-delAGOhook
  Species: H. sapiens (human)
  Mutation: one non silent mutation K1578E compared to the sequence of isoform2 given by Uniprot: Q8NDV7-2
  Entrez Gene: TNRC6A (a.k.a. CAGH26, FAME6, GW1, GW182, TNRC6)
  Cloning method: Unknown
Terms and licenses: Academic/Nonprofit Terms; Industry Terms: Not Available to Industry
Depositor comments: Plasmids from this collection were made available to the research community and donated after the lab closed. Please note that the sequence provided by the depositing laboratory may be theoretical/predicted or based on Sanger sequencing results. There may be discrepancies between sequencing results obtained by Addgene and the depositor sequence. If an Addgene verified sequence is not available, please contact before placing your order to request that our lab fully sequence the plasmid.
How to cite: pCIneo-lambdaN-HA-HsTNRC6A-delAGOhook_F was a gift from Elisa Izaurralde (Addgene plasmid # 146295 ; http://n2t.net/addgene:146295 ; RRID:Addgene_146295)
