[The description below was written by a language model from this plasmid's Addgene catalogue record and pLannotate feature annotations shown in this document.]
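Description:
pCIneo-lambdaN-HA-HsTNRC6A-delAGOhook_F is a 10.6 kb mammalian expression plasmid built on the pCI-neo backbone. It is propagated in E. coli at high copy through a ColE1/pUC-type origin with ampicillin selection (AmpR/bla), and it also carries an f1 origin for single-stranded DNA production. For mammalian cells, a separate cassette places the neomycin phosphotransferase gene under the SV40 enhancer/early promoter with a synthetic poly(A) signal, which allows G418 selection of stable transfectants.

The expression unit consists of the human CMV immediate-early enhancer and promoter, followed by the chimeric β-globin/immunoglobulin intron that improves transcript processing and expression. A T7 promoter sits upstream of the coding region, and an SV40 polyadenylation signal lies downstream. The insert is human TNRC6A (GW182), a scaffold protein of the miRNA silencing pathway that bridges Argonaute proteins and the CCR4-NOT and PAN deadenylase complexes. The "delAGOhook" name indicates a deletion variant lacking the Argonaute-binding "hook" region, although the record does not give the boundaries of the deletion. The sequence carries one non-silent change, K1578E, relative to the isoform 2 reference.

The plasmid name also indicates an N-terminal lambdaN peptide and an HA epitope tag. Neither is annotated separately in the feature table, which marks only the TNRC6A coding fragment. The lambdaN peptide binds BoxB RNA hairpins, so the fusion can be tethered to a BoxB-containing reporter mRNA, and the HA tag permits detection. In line with the associated study, the construct is suited to tethering assays that test whether TNRC6A represses bound transcripts independently of Argonaute interaction. The deposited sequence may be theoretical or based only on Sanger sequencing.
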