Features (pLannotate 1.2.2; 19 found; start..end, strand, type, name):
    140..517     +  enhancer       CMV enhancer: human cytomegalovirus immediate early enhancer
    518..729     +  promoter       CMV promoter: human cytomegalovirus (CMV) immediate early promoter
    890..1022    +  intron         chimeric intron: chimera between introns from human β-globin and immunoglobulin heavy chain genes
   1067..1085    +  promoter       T7 promoter: promoter for bacteriophage T7 RNA polymerase
   1128..6266    +  CDS            TNRC6A (fragment): TNR6A_HUMAN - Also known as CAGH26, KIAA1460, TNRC6. Experimental evidence at protein level: Swiss-Prot protein existence level 1. Plays a role in RNA-mediated gene silencing by both micro- RNAs (miRNAs) and short interfering RNAs (siRNAs). Required for miRNA- dependent repression of translation and for siRNA-dependent endonucleolytic cleavage of complementary mRNAs by argonaute family proteins. As a scaffolding protein, associates with argonaute proteins bound to partially complementary mRNAs, and can simultaneously recruit CCR4-NOT and PAN deadenylase complexes. From Homo sapiens (Human).
   6281..6298    -  promoter       T3 promoter (fragment): promoter for bacteriophage T3 RNA polymerase
   6307..6436    -  polyA_signal   SV40 poly(A) signal: SV40 polyadenylation signal
   6456..6524    -  CDS            large T antigen (fragment): large T antigen from SV40 (simian virus 40)
   6548..6615    +  CDS            lacZα (fragment): LacZα fragment of β-galactosidase; lacZ fragment
   6619..7047    +  rep_origin     f1 ori (sequence partly withheld): f1 bacteriophage origin of replication; arrow indicates direction of (+) strand synthesis
   7075..7126    -  misc_feature   bom (fragment): basis of mobility region from pBR322
   7191..7548    +  promoter       SV40 promoter: SV40 enhancer and early promoter
   7599..8390    +  CDS            neo: KKA2_KLEPN - Also known as kan, nptII. Experimental evidence at protein level: Swiss-Prot protein existence level 1. Resistance to kanamycin, neomycin, paromomycin, ribostamycin, butirosin and gentamicin B. From Klebsiella pneumoniae.
   8457..8505    +  polyA_signal   poly(A) signal: synthetic polyadenylation signal
   8525..8579    -  misc_feature   bom (fragment): basis of mobility region from pBR322
   8681..8716    -  CDS            rop (fragment): Rop protein, which maintains plasmids at low copy number; rop
   8811..8915    +  promoter       AmpR promoter: bla
   8916..9776    +  CDS            AmpR: β-lactamase; bla; confers resistance to ampicillin, carbenicillin, and related antibiotics
   9947..10535   +  rep_origin     ori: high-copy-number ColE1/pMB1/pBR322/pUC origin of replication
>Addgene plasmid #146295 | pCIneo-lambdaN-HA-HsTNRC6A-delAGOhook_F | depositor full sequence | sequence record 288740 | Full Sequence
TCAATATTGGCCATTAGCCATATTATTCATTGGTTATATAGCATAAATCAATATTGGCTATTGGCCATTG
CATACGTTGTATCTATATCATAATATGTACATTTATATTGGCTCATGTCCAATATGACCGCCATGTTGGC
ATTGATTATTGACTAGTTATTAATAGTAATCAATTACGGGGTCATTAGTTCATAGCCCATATATGGAGTT
CCGCGTTACATAACTTACGGTAAATGGCCCGCCTGGCTGACCGCCCAACGACCCCCGCCCATTGACGTCA
ATAATGACGTATGTTCCCATAGTAACGCCAATAGGGACTTTCCATTGACGTCAATGGGTGGAGTATTTAC
GGTAAACTGCCCACTTGGCAGTACATCAAGTGTATCATATGCCAAGTCCGCCCCCTATTGACGTCAATGA
CGGTAAATGGCCCGCCTGGCATTATGCCCAGTACATGACCTTACGGGACTTTCCTACTTGGCAGTACATC
TACGTATTAGTCATCGCTATTACCATGGTGATGCGGTTTTGGCAGTACACCAATGGGCGTGGATAGCGGT
TTGACTCACGGGGATTTCCAAGTCTCCACCCCATTGACGTCAATGGGAGTTTGTTTTGGCACCAAAATCA
ACGGGACTTTCCAAAATGTCGTAACAACTGCGATCGCCCGCCCCGTTGACGCAAATGGGCGGTAGGCGTG
TACGGTGGGAGGTCTATATAAGCAGAGCTCGTTTAGTGAACCGTCAGATCACTAGAAGCTTTATTGCGGT
AGTTTATCACAGTTAAATTGCTAACGCAGTCAGTGCTTCTGACACAACAGTCTCGAACTTAAGCTGCAGT
GACTCTCTTAAGGTAGCCTTGCAGAAGTTGGTCGTGAGGCACTGGGCAGGTAAGTATCAAGGTTACAAGA
CAGGTTTAAGGAGACCAATAGAAACTGGGCTTGTCGAGACAGAGAAGACTCTTGCGTTTCTGATAGGCAC
CTATTGGTCTTACTGACATCCACTTTGCCTTTCTCTCCACAGGTGTCCACTCCCAGTTCAATTACAGCTC
TTAAGGCTAGAGTACTTAATACGACTCACTATAGGCTAGCCACCATGGACGCACAAACACGACGACGTGA
GCGTCGCGCTGAGAAACAAGCTCAATGGAAAGCTGCAAACCCACCGCTCGAGATGGCTTACCCATACGAT
GTTCCAGATTACGCTATGGATGCTGATTCTGCCTCCAGTTCTGAATCAGAGAGAAACATCACTATCATGG
CTTCAGGGAACACAGGTGGTGAAAAAGATGGCCTTCGGAATAGCACTGGACTTGGTTCCCAAAACAAGTT
TGTAGTTGGTAGCAGCAGCAATAATGTGGGCCATGGAAGTAGTACTGGGCCATGGGGTTTTTCCCATGGA
GCCATAATAAGCACATGTCAGGTCTCTGTGGATGCTCCTGAAAGCAAATCTGAAAGTAGCAACAATAGAA
TGAATGCTTGGGGCACTGTAAGTTCTTCATCAAATGGAGGGTTAAATCCAAGCACTTTGAATTCAGCTAG
CAACCATGGTGCCTGGCCAGTATTAGAGAACAATGGACTTGCCCTAAAAGGGCCTGTAGGGAGTGGTAGT
TCTGGCATTAATATTCAGTGCAGTACTATAGGCCAGATGCCTAACAATCAGAGTATTAACTCTAAAGTGA
GTGGTGGTTCTACCCATGGTACCTGGGGAAGCCTTCAGGAAACTTGTGAATCTGAAGTAAGTGGTACACA
GAAGGTTTCATTCAGTGGTCAACCTCAAAATATTACCACTGAAATGACTGGACCAAATAACACTACTAAC
TTTATGACCTCTAGTTTACCAAACTCCGGTTCAGTGCAGAATAATGAGCTGCCTAGTAGTAACACAGGGG
CCTGGCGTGTGAGCACAATGAATCATCCTCAGATGCAGGCTCCATCAGGTATGAATGGCACTTCCCTTTC
TCACCTTAGCAATGGAGAGTCAAAAAGTGGAGGCTCTTATGGTACTACATGGGGTGCCTATGGTTCTAAT
TACTCTGGAGACAAATGTTCAGGCCCTAATGGCCAAGCTAATGGTGACACTGTGAATGCAACTCTAATGC
AGCCTGGCGTAAATGGTCCTATGGGCACTAACTTTCAAGTTAACACAAACAAAGGAGGTGGTGTGTGGGA
ATCTGGTGCAGCAAACTCCCAGAGTACATCATGGGGAAGTGGAAATGGCGCAAATTCTGGAGGAAGTCGA
AGAGGATGGGGAACCCCTGCACAAAACACTGGCACTAATTTACCCAGCGTTGAGTGGAACAAACTGCCTA
GCAATCAGCATTCCAATGATAGTGCAAATGGCAATGGTAAGACGTTTACAAATGGATGGAAATCTACTGA
GGAAGAGGATCAGGGTTCTGCCACATCTCAGACAAATGAGCAAAGCAGTGTGTGGGCCAAAACAGGAGGT
ACAGTGGAGAGCGATGGTAGTACAGAAAGCACTGGACGCCTTGAGGAAAAAGGAACTGGGGAAAGTCAGA
GTAGAGACAGAAGAAAAATTGATCAGCACACATTACTCCAAAGCATTGTAAACAGAACTGACTTAGATCC
ACGTGTCCTGTCCAACTCTGGTTGGGGACAGACTCCTATTAAGCAGAATACTGCCTGGGATACAGAAACA
TCACCTAGAGGGGAACGAAAGACTGACAATGGGACAGAGGCCTGGGGAAGCTCTGCAACACAGACTTTTA
ACTCAGGGGCATGTATAGATAAGACTAGCCCTAATGGTAATGATACCTCATCTGTATCAGGGTGGGGCGA
TCCCAAACCTGCTCTGAGGTGGGGAGATTCCAAAGGCTCAAACTGCCAGGGGGGGTGGGAAGATGATTCT
GCTGCTACAGGAATGGTCAAGAGCAATCAGTGGGGGAATTGCAAAGAGGAGAAGGCTGCATGGAATGACT
CGCAAAAGAATAAACAGGGATGGGGTGATGGACAAAAATCAAGCCAAGGGTGGTCTGTTTCTGCCAGTGA
TAACTGGGGAGAAACTTCAAGGAATAACCATTGGGGTGAGGCCAATAAGAAATCCAGCTCAGGAGGTAGT
GACAGTGACAGGTCCGTTTCCGGTTGGAACGAACTTGGTAAAACTAGTTCTTTCACTTGGGGAAACAACA
TAAATCCAAATAATTCATCAGGATGGGATGAATCTTCTAAACCTACTCCTTCCCAGGGATGGGGAGACCC
TCCAAAGTCTAATCAGTCTCTAGGTTGGGGAGATTCGTCAAAGCCAGTCAGCTCTCCAGACTGGAACAAG
CAACAAGACATTGTTGGATCTTGGGGAATCCCACCAGCTACAGGCAAACCTCCTGGTACAGGCTGGCTGG
GGGGACCTATACCAGCCCCAGCAAAAGAAGAAGAACCCACAGGCTGGGAGGAACCATCCCCAGAATCTAT
ACGTCGCAAAATGGAGATTGATGATGGAACTTCAGCTTGGGGAGATCCAAGCAAATACAACTACAAAAAT
GTGAACATGTGGAACAAAAACGTCCCAAATGGCAACAGCCGTTCAGACCAGCAAGCACAGGTACATCAGC
TGCTAACGCCTGCAAGTGCCATCTCAAACAAAGAGGCAAGCAGTGGCTCTGGCTGGGGTGAGCCCTGGGG
GGAGCCTTCTACTCCAGCCACAACTGCTGCGGCATCCAGCACATCCACGTGGGGCTCCAGCTCTGTTGGT
CCACAAGCATTAAGCAAATCTGGGCCAAAATCTATGCAAGATGGCTGGTGTGGTGATGATATGCCATTGC
CTGGAAATCGCCCCACTGGCTGGGAAGAGGAAGAGGATGTGGAGATTGGAATGTGGAATAGTAATTCATC
TCAAGAGCTTAACTCATCTTTAAATTGGCCACCATATACAAAGAAAATGTCATCGAAGGGTCTGAGTGGC
AAAAAAAGGAGAAGGGAAAGGGGAATGATGAAAGGTGGAAACAAACAAGAAGAAGCGTGGATAAATCCAT
TTGTTAAACAGTTTTCAAACATCAGTTTTTCGAGAGACTCACCAGAGGAAAATGTACAAAGCAATAAGAT
GGACCTTTCTGGAGGAATGTTACAAGACAAACGAATGGAGATAGATAAACATAGCCTAAATATTGGTGAT
TACAATCGAACGGTCGGGAAAGGCCCTGGTTCTCGGCCTCAGATTTCCAAAGAGTCTTCCATGGAGCGCA
ATCCTTATTTTGATAAGGATGGCATTGTAGCAGATGAATCCCAAAACATGCAGTTTATGTCCAGTCAAAG
CATGAAGCTTCCCCCTTCAAATAGTGCACTACCTAACCAGGCCCTTGGCTCCATAGCAGGGCTGGGTATG
CAAAACTTGAATTCTGTTAGACAGAATGGCAATCCCAGTATGTTTGGTGTTGGAAACACAGCAGCACAAC
CCCGGGGCATGCAGCAGCCTCCAGCACAACCTCTTAGTTCATCTCAGCCTAATCTCCGTGCTCAAGTGCC
TCCTCCATTACTCTCCCCTCAGGTTCCAGTTTCATTGCTGAAGTATGCACCAAACAACGGTGGCCTGAAT
CCACTCTTTGGCCCTCAACAGGTAGCCATGCTGAACCAGCTATCCCAGCTAAACCAGCTTTCTCAGATCT
CCCAGTTACAGCGATTGTTAGCGCAGCAGCAAAGGGCGCAGAGTCAGAGAAGCGTGCCTTCTGGGAACCG
GCCGCAGCAAGACCAGCAGGGTCGACCTCTTAGTGTGCAGCAGCAAATGATGCAACAATCTCGTCAACTT
GATCCAAACCTGTTGGTGAAGCAGCAGACTCCACCATCTCAGCAGCAGCCACTCCATCAGCCAGCCATGA
AGTCTTTCCTTGACAATGTCATGCCCCACACTACACCTGAGCTGCAAAAAGGGCCATCACCAATAAATGC
TTTCAGCAACTTCCCTATAGGCTTGAACTCAAACTTGAATGTAAATATGGATATGAACAGTATTAAAGAG
CCACAGTCAAGACTAAGGAAGTGGACGACAGTGGACAGCATTTCTGTGAACACATCTTTGGATCAAAACT
CCAGCAAACATGGTGCTATTTCAAGTGGTTTCAGGCTGGAAGAGTCTCCATTTGTTCCCTATGACTTTAT
GAACAGCAGTACTTCACCAGCCAGTCCTCCAGGTTCAATAGGAGATGGCTGGCCACGTGCCAAATCGCCT
AACGGCTCTAGCAGTGTTAATTGGCCACCAGAATTTCGTCCTGGTGAGCCATGGAAAGGTTATCCAAACA
TTGACCCTGAAACTGACCCTTACGTCACTCCTGGCAGTGTCATAAACAATCTTTCAATTAATACTGTGCG
GGAAGTTGACCACCTCAGGGACAGGAACAGTGGGTCATCCTCATCCTTGAACACCACGCTGCCTTCAACT
AGTGCCTGGTCATCCATTCGTGCCTCCAACTACAACGTTCCCCTCAGCAGTACAGCACAAAGCACTTCAG
CCAGAAATAGTGATTCCAAATTGACATGGTCTCCTGGTTCAGTTACAAACACCTCTCTGGCTCATGAGCT
GTGGAAGGTCCCTTTGCCACCTAAAAACATCACTGCTCCGTCCCGCCCACCTCCGGGACTGACTGGTCAG
AAGCCACCCTTGTCTACGTGGGATAATTCTCCCCTTCGTATAGGTGGAGGATGGGGAAATTCTGACGCCA
GATATACCCCAGGTTCCAGCTGGGGTGAGAGCAGCTCAGGGAGAATAACAAATTGGCTTGTTCTAAAAAA
CCTTACACCTCAGATCGATGGCTCAACTCTGCGCACTCTGTGCATGCAGCACGGCCCGCTGATCACATTC
CACCTGAACCTCCCTCACGGAAATGCTCTGGTCCGCTACAGTTCAAAAGAAGAGGTAGTGGAGGCACAAA
AGTCTCTGCACATGTGTGTACTGGGGAACACTACTATTCTTGCTGAGTTTGCCAGTGAAGAGGAGATCAG
TCGTTTCTTTGCACAAAGCCAGTCTCTGACCCCTTCTCCCGGCTGGCAGTCTCTCGGGTCCAGCCAGAGC
CGGCTGGGCTCCCTCGACTGTTCCCACTCATTCTCCAGCCGGACCGATCTCAATCACTGGAATGGTGCTG
GGCTGTCGGGAACTAACTGTGGAGACCTTCACGGCACTTCACTCTGGGGGACCCCGCATTATTCCACAAG
CCTGTGGGGTCCCCCAAGCAGCAGCGACCCCCGAGGAATTAGCAGCCCATCTCCCATTAACGCTTTTCTT
TCTGTTGACCACCTGGGTGGGGGTGGAGAGTCCATGTAAGCGGCCGCTTCCCTTTAGTGAGGGTTAATGC
TTCGAGCAGACATGATAAGATACATTGATGAGTTTGGACAAACCACAACTAGAATGCAGTGAAAAAAATG
CTTTATTTGTGAAATTTGTGATGCTATTGCTTTATTTGTAACCATTATAAGCTGCAATAAACAAGTAACA
ACAATTGCATTCATTTTATGTTTCAGGTTCAGGGGGAGATGTGGGAGGTTTTTTAAAGCAAGTAAAACCT
CTACAAATGTGGTAAAATCCGATAAGGATCGATCCGGGCTGGCGTAATAGCGAAGAGGCCCGCACCGATC
GCCCTTCCCAACAGTTGCGCAGCCTGAATGGCGAATGG
[124 nt withheld, positions 6619-6742]
C
[91 nt withheld, positions 6744-6834]
A
[49 nt withheld, positions 6836-6884]
CCTTTGACGTTGGAGTCCACGTTCTTT
[37 nt withheld, positions 6912-6948]
ACCCTATCTCGGTCTATTCTTTTGATTTATAAGGGATTTTGCCGATTTCGGCCTATTGGTTAAAAAATGA
GCTGATTTAACAAAAATTTAACGCGAATTTTAACAAAATATTAACGCTTACAATTTCCTGATGCGGTATT
TTCTCCTTACGCATCTGTGCGGTATTTCACACCGCATACGCGGATCTGCGCAGCACCATGGCCTGAAATA
ACCTCTGAAAGAGGAACTTGGTTAGGTACCTTCTGAGGCGGAAAGAACCAGCTGTGGAATGTGTGTCAGT
TAGGGTGTGGAAAGTCCCCAGGCTCCCCAGCAGGCAGAAGTATGCAAAGCATGCATCTCAATTAGTCAGC
AACCAGGTGTGGAAAGTCCCCAGGCTCCCCAGCAGGCAGAAGTATGCAAAGCATGCATCTCAATTAGTCA
GCAACCATAGTCCCGCCCCTAACTCCGCCCATCCCGCCCCTAACTCCGCCCAGTTCCGCCCATTCTCCGC
CCCATGGCTGACTAATTTTTTTTATTTATGCAGAGGCCGAGGCCGCCTCGGCCTCTGAGCTATTCCAGAA
GTAGTGAGGAGGCTTTTTTGGAGGCCTAGGCTTTTGCAAAAAGCTTGATTCTTCTGACACAACAGTCTCG
AACTTAAGGCTAGAGCCACCATGATTGAACAAGATGGATTGCACGCAGGTTCTCCGGCCGCTTGGGTGGA
GAGGCTATTCGGCTATGACTGGGCACAACAGACAATCGGCTGCTCTGATGCCGCCGTGTTCCGGCTGTCA
GCGCAGGGGCGCCCGGTTCTTTTTGTCAAGACCGACCTGTCCGGTGCCCTGAATGAACTGCAGGACGAGG
CAGCGCGGCTATCGTGGCTGGCCACGACGGGCGTTCCTTGCGCAGCTGTGCTCGACGTTGTCACTGAAGC
GGGAAGGGACTGGCTGCTATTGGGCGAAGTGCCGGGGCAGGATCTCCTGTCATCTCACCTTGCTCCTGCC
GAGAAAGTATCCATCATGGCTGATGCAATGCGGCGGCTGCATACGCTTGATCCGGCTACCTGCCCATTCG
ACCACCAAGCGAAACATCGCATCGAGCGAGCACGTACTCGGATGGAAGCCGGTCTTGTCGATCAGGATGA
TCTGGACGAAGAGCATCAGGGGCTCGCGCCAGCCGAACTGTTCGCCAGGCTCAAGGCGCGCATGCCCGAC
GGCGAGGATCTCGTCGTGACCCATGGCGATGCCTGCTTGCCGAATATCATGGTGGAAAATGGCCGCTTTT
CTGGATTCATCGACTGTGGCCGGCTGGGTGTGGCGGACCGCTATCAGGACATAGCGTTGGCTACCCGTGA
TATTGCTGAAGAGCTTGGCGGCGAATGGGCTGACCGCTTCCTCGTGCTTTACGGTATCGCCGCTCCCGAT
TCGCAGCGCATCGCCTTCTATCGCCTTCTTGACGAGTTCTTCTGAGCGGGACTCTGGGGTTCGAAATGAC
CGACCAAGCGACGCCCAACCTGCCATCACGATGGCCGCAATAAAATATCTTTATTTTCATTACATCTGTG
TGTTGGTTTTTTGTGTGAATCGATAGCGATAAGGATCCGCGTATGGTGCACTCTCAGTACAATCTGCTCT
GATGCCGCATAGTTAAGCCAGCCCCGACACCCGCCAACACCCGCTGACGCGCCCTGACGGGCTTGTCTGC
TCCCGGCATCCGCTTACAGACAAGCTGTGACCGTCTCCGGGAGCTGCATGTGTCAGAGGTTTTCACCGTC
ATCACCGAAACGCGCGAGACGAAAGGGCCTCGTGATACGCCTATTTTTATAGGTTAATGTCATGATAATA
ATGGTTTCTTAGACGTCAGGTGGCACTTTTCGGGGAAATGTGCGCGGAACCCCTATTTGTTTATTTTTCT
AAATACATTCAAATATGTATCCGCTCATGAGACAATAACCCTGATAAATGCTTCAATAATATTGAAAAAG
GAAGAGTATGAGTATTCAACATTTCCGTGTCGCCCTTATTCCCTTTTTTGCGGCATTTTGCCTTCCTGTT
TTTGCTCACCCAGAAACGCTGGTGAAAGTAAAAGATGCTGAAGATCAGTTGGGTGCACGAGTGGGTTACA
TCGAACTGGATCTCAACAGCGGTAAGATCCTTGAGAGTTTTCGCCCCGAAGAACGTTTTCCAATGATGAG
CACTTTTAAAGTTCTGCTATGTGGCGCGGTATTATCCCGTATTGACGCCGGGCAAGAGCAACTCGGTCGC
CGCATACACTATTCTCAGAATGACTTGGTTGAGTACTCACCAGTCACAGAAAAGCATCTTACGGATGGCA
TGACAGTAAGAGAATTATGCAGTGCTGCCATAACCATGAGTGATAACACTGCGGCCAACTTACTTCTGAC
AACGATCGGAGGACCGAAGGAGCTAACCGCTTTTTTGCACAACATGGGGGATCATGTAACTCGCCTTGAT
CGTTGGGAACCGGAGCTGAATGAAGCCATACCAAACGACGAGCGTGACACCACGATGCCTGTAGCAATGG
CAACAACGTTGCGCAAACTATTAACTGGCGAACTACTTACTCTAGCTTCCCGGCAACAATTAATAGACTG
GATGGAGGCGGATAAAGTTGCAGGACCACTTCTGCGCTCGGCCCTTCCGGCTGGCTGGTTTATTGCTGAT
AAATCTGGAGCCGGTGAGCGTGGGTCTCGCGGTATCATTGCAGCACTGGGGCCAGATGGTAAGCCCTCCC
GTATCGTAGTTATCTACACGACGGGGAGTCAGGCAACTATGGATGAACGAAATAGACAGATCGCTGAGAT
AGGTGCCTCACTGATTAAGCATTGGTAACTGTCAGACCAAGTTTACTCATATATACTTTAGATTGATTTA
AAACTTCATTTTTAATTTAAAAGGATCTAGGTGAAGATCCTTTTTGATAATCTCATGACCAAAATCCCTT
AACGTGAGTTTTCGTTCCACTGAGCGTCAGACCCCGTAGAAAAGATCAAAGGATCTTCTTGAGATCCTTT
TTTTCTGCGCGTAATCTGCTGCTTGCAAACAAAAAAACCACCGCTACCAGCGGTGGTTTGTTTGCCGGAT
CAAGAGCTACCAACTCTTTTTCCGAAGGTAACTGGCTTCAGCAGAGCGCAGATACCAAATACTGTTCTTC
TAGTGTAGCCGTAGTTAGGCCACCACTTCAAGAACTCTGTAGCACCGCCTACATACCTCGCTCTGCTAAT
CCTGTTACCAGTGGCTGCTGCCAGTGGCGATAAGTCGTGTCTTACCGGGTTGGACTCAAGACGATAGTTA
CCGGATAAGGCGCAGCGGTCGGGCTGAACGGGGGGTTCGTGCACACAGCCCAGCTTGGAGCGAACGACCT
ACACCGAACTGAGATACCTACAGCGTGAGCTATGAGAAAGCGCCACGCTTCCCGAAGGGAGAAAGGCGGA
CAGGTATCCGGTAAGCGGCAGGGTCGGAACAGGAGAGCGCACGAGGGAGCTTCCAGGGGGAAACGCCTGG
TATCTTTATAGTCCTGTCGGGTTTCGCCACCTCTGACTTGAGCGTCGATTTTTGTGATGCTCGTCAGGGG
GGCGGAGCCTATGGAAAAACGCCAGCAACGCGGCCTTTTTACGGTTCCTGGCCTTTTGCTGGCCTTTTGC
TCACATGGCTCGACAGATCT
